>Addgene plasmid #73044 | pLAREG | depositor full sequence | sequence record 136659 | pLAREG sequence 8921 bps
TCGCGCGTTTCGGTGATGACGGTGAAAACCTCTGACACATGCAGCTCCCGGAGACGGTCACAGCTTGTCT
GTAAGCGGATGCCGGGAGCAGACAAGCCCGTCAGGGCGCGTCAGCGGGTGTTGGCGGGTGTCGGGGCTGG
CTTAACTATGCGGCATCAGAGCAGATTGTACTGAGAGTGCACCATATCGACTACGTCGTAAGGCCGTTTC
TGACAGAGTAAAATTCTTGAGGGAACTTTCACCATTATGGGAAATGCTTCAAGAAGGTATTGACTTAAAC
TCCATCAAATGGTCAGGTCATTGAGTGTTTTTTATTTGTTGTATTTTTTTTTTTTTAGAGAAAATCCTCC
AATATCAAATTAGGAATCGTAGTTTCATGATTTTCTGTTACACCTAACTTTTTGTGTGGTGCCCTCCTCC
TTGTCAATATTAATGTTAAAGTGCAATTCTTTTTCCTTATCACGTTGAGCCATTAGTATCAATTTGCTTA
CCTGTATTCCTTTACTATCCTCCTTTTTCTCCTTCTTGATAAATGTATGTAGATTGCGTATATAGTTTCG
TCTACCCTATGAACATATTCCATTTTGTAATTTCGTGTCGTTTCTATTATGAATTTCATTTATAAAGTTT
ATGTACAAATATCATAAAAAAAGAGAATCTTTTTAAGCAAGGATTTTCTTAACTTCTTCGGCGACAGCAT
CACCGACTTCGGTGGTACTGTTGGAACCACCTAAATCACCAGTTCTGATACCTGCATCCAAAACCTTTTT
AACTGCATCTTCAATGGCCTTACCTTCTTCAGGCAAGTTCAATGACAATTTCAACATCATTGCAGCAGAC
AAGATAGTGGCGATAGGGTCAACCTTATTCTTTGGCAAATCTGGAGCAGAACCGTGGCATGGTTCGTACA
AACCAAATGCGGTGTTCTTGTCTGGCAAAGAGGCCAAGGACGCAGATGGCAACAAACCCAAGGAACCTGG
GATAACGGAGGCTTCATCGGAGATGATATCACCAAACATGTTGCTGGTGATTATAATACCATTTAGGTGG
GTTGGGTTCTTAACTAGGATCATGGCGGCAGAATCAATCAATTGATGTTGAACCTTCAATGTAGGGAATT
CGTTCTTGATGGTTTCCTCCACAGTTTTTCTCCATAATCTTGAAGAGGCCAAAAGATTAGCTTTATCCAA
GGACCAAATAGGCAATGGTGGCTCATGTTGTAGGGCCATGAAAGCGGCCATTCTTGTGATTCTTTGCACT
TCTGGAACGGTGTATTGTTCACTATCCCAAGCGACACCATCACCATCGTCTTCCTTTCTCTTACCAAAGT
AAATACCTCCCACTAATTCTCTGACAACAACGAAGTCAGTACCTTTAGCAAATTGTGGCTTGATTGGAGA
TAAGTCTAAAAGAGAGTCGGATGCAAAGTTACATGGTCTTAAGTTGGCGTACAATTGAAGTTCTTTACGG
ATTTTTAGTAAACCTTGTTCAGGTCTAACACTACCGGTACCCCATTTAGGACCAGCCACAGCACCTAACA
AAACGGCATCAACCTTCTTGGAGGCTTCCAGCGCCTCATCTGGAAGTGGGACACCTGTAGCATCGATAGC
AGCACCACCAATTAAATGATTTTCGAAATCGAACTTGACATTGGAACGAACATCAGAAATAGCTTTAAGA
ACCTTAATGGCTTCGGCTGTGATTTCTTGACCAACGTGGTCACCTGGCAAAACGACGATCTTCTTAGGGG
CAGACATAGGGGCAGACATTAGAATGGTATATCCTTGAAATATATATATATATTGCTGAAATGTAAAAGG
TAAGAAAAGTTAGAAAGTAAGACGATTGCTAACCACCTATTGGAAAAAACAATAGGTCCTTAAATAATAT
TGTCAACTTCAAGTATTGTGATGCAAGCATTTAGTCATGAACGCTTCTCTATTCTATATGAAAAGCCGGT
TCCGGCCTCTCACCTTTCCTTTTTCTCCCAATTTTTCAGTTGAAAAAGGTATATGCGTCAGGCGACCTCT
GAAATTAACAAAAAATTTCCAGTCATCGAATTTGATTCTGTGCGATAGCGCCCCTGTGTGTTCTCGTTAT
GTTGAGGAAAAAAATAATGGTTGCTAAGAGATTCGAACTCTTGCATCTTACGATACCTGAGTATTCCCAC
AGTTAACTGCGGTCAAGATATTTCTTGAATCAGGCGCCTTAGACCGCTCGGCCAAACAACCAATTACTTG
TTGAGAAATAGAGTATAATTATCCTATAAATATAACGTTTTTGAACACACATGAACAAGGAAGTACAGGA
CAATTGATTTTGAAGAGAATGTGGATTTTGATGTAATTGTTGGGATTCCATTTTTAATAAGGCAATAATA
TTAGGTATGTGGATATACTAGAAGTTCTCCTCGACCGTCGATATGCGGTGTGAAATACCGCACAGATGCG
TAAGGAGAAAATACCGCATCAGGAAATTGTAAACGTTAATATTTTGTTAAAATTCGCGTTAAATTTTTGT
TAAATCAGCTCATTTTTTAACCAATAGGCCGAAATCGGCAAAATCCCTTATAAATCAAAAGAATAGACCG
AGATAGGGT
[37 nt withheld, positions 2600-2636]
AAAGAACGTGGACTCCAACGTCAAAGG
[49 nt withheld, positions 2664-2712]
T
[91 nt withheld, positions 2714-2804]
G
[124 nt withheld, positions 2806-2929]
CGCGCCATTCGCCATTCAGGCTGCGCAACTGTTGGGAAGGGCGATCGGTGCGGGCCTCTTCGCTATTACG
CACCAGGTGATCTTCGAGCGTCCCAAAACCTTCTCAAGCAAGGTTTTCAGTATAATGTTACATGCGTACA
CGCGTCTGTACAGAAAAAAAAGAAAAATTTGAAATATAAATAACGTTCTTAATACTAACATAACTATAAA
AAAATAAATAGGGACCTAGACTTCAGGTTGTCTAACTCCTTCCTTTTCGGTTAGAGCGGATCTTAGCTAG
CCGCGGTACCAAGCTTACTCGAGTTAAGACCCACTTTCACATTTAAGTTGTTTTTCTAATCCGCATATGA
TCAATTCAAGGCCGAATAAGAAGGCTGGCTCTGCACCTATCCGCTCTAACCGAAAAGGAAGGAGTTAGAC
AACCTGAAGTCTAGGTCCCTATTTATTTTTTTATAGTTATGTTAGTATTAAGAACGTTATTTATATTTCA
AATTTTTCTTTTTTTTCTGTACAGACGCGTGTACGCATGTAACATTATACTGAAAACCTTGCTTGAGAAG
GTTTTGGGACGCTCGAAGATCCAGCTGGCGTAATAGCGAAGAGGCCCGTTATTTGTACAATTCATCCATA
CCATGGGTAATACCAGCAGCAGTAACAAATTCTAACAAGACCATGTGGTCTCTCTTTTCGTTTGGATCTT
TGGATAAGGCAGATTGAGTGGATAAGTAATGGTTGTCTGGTAACAAGACTGGACCATCACCAATTGGAGT
ATTTTGTTGATAATGGTCAGCTAATTGAACAGAACCATCTTCAATGTTGTGTCTAATTTTGAAGTTAACT
TTGATACCATTCTTTTGTTTGTCAGCCATGATGTAAACATTGTGAGAGTTATAGTTGTATTCCAATTTGT
GACCTAAAATGTTACCATCTTCTTTAAAATCAATACCTTTTAATTCGATTCTATTAACTAAGGTATCACC
TTCAAACTTGACTTCAGCTCTGGTCTTGTAGTTACCGTCATCTTTGAAAAAAATAGTTCTTTCTTGAACA
TAACCTTCTGGCATGGCAGACTTGAAAAAGTCATGTTGTTTCATATGATCTGGGTATCTCGCAAAACATT
GAACACCATAACCGAAAGTAGTGACTAAGGTTGGCCATGGAACTGGCAATTTACCAGTAGTACAAATAAA
TTTTAAGGTCAATTTACCGTAAGTAGCATCACCTTCACCTTCACCGGAGACAGAAAATTTGTGACCATTA
ACATCACCATCTAATTCAACCAAAATTGGGACAACACCAGTGAATAATTCTTCACCTTTAGACATTATTA
ATTTAGTGTGTGTATTTGTGTTTGCGTGTCTATAGAAGTATAGTAATTTATGCTACAAAGGACCTAATGT
ATAAGGAAAGAATATTTAGAGAAAAGTGTGTGAAATTGTTATCCGCTCACAATTCCACACAAAGAAAACA
AGAGTTTTATATACATACAGAGCACATGCCTCGAGGTCGACCCCGGGAAAAAGAACACCCTGTACCAGAC
AAAAAGAACACCCTGTACCAGACGTCGACAAAAAGAACACCCTGTACCAGACAAAAAGAACACCCTGTAC
CAGACAAAAAGAACACCCTGTACCAGACGGATCTACTAGTGCGGCCGCATCTTGACTGATTTTTCCATGG
AGGGCACAGTTAAGCCGCTAAAGGCATTATCCGCCAAGTACAATTTTTTACTCTTCGAAGACAGAAAATT
TGCTGACATTGGTAATACAGTCAAATTGCAGTACTCTGCGGGTGTATACAGAATAGCAGAATGGGCAGAC
ATTACGAATGCACACGGTGTGGTGGGCCCAGGTATTGTTAGCGGTTTGAAGCAGGCGGCAGAAGAAGTAA
CAAAGGAACCTAGAGGCCTTTTGATGTTAGCAGAATTGTCATGCAAGGGCTCCCTATCTACTGGAGAATA
TACTAAGGGTACTGTTGACATTGCGAAGAGCGACAAAGATTTTGTTATCGGCTTTATTGCTCAAAGAGAC
ATGGGTGGAAGAGATGAAGGTTACGATTGGTTGATTATGACACCCGGTGTGGGTTTAGATGACAAGGGAG
ACGCATTGGGTCAACAGTATAGAACCGTGGATGATGTGGTCTCTACAGGAATTCGAAGTACGGATTAGAA
GCCGCCGAGCGGGTGACAGCCCTCCGAAGGAAGACTCTCCTCCGTGCGTCCTCGTCTTCACCGGTCGCGT
TCCTGAAACGCAGATGTGCCTCGCGCCGCACTGCTCCGAACAATAAAGATTCTACAATACTAGCTTTTAT
GGTTATGAAGAGGAAAAATTGGCAGTAACCTGGCCCCACAAACCTTCAAATGAACGAATCAAATTAACAA
CCATAGGATGATAATGCGATTAGTTTTTTAGCCTTATTTCTGGGGTACTGCAGCAGCGAAGCGATGATTT
TTGATCTATTAACAGATATATAAATGCAAAAACTGTCCCTATCAGTGATAGAGATCTCCCTATCAGTGAT
AGAGATATTACTTCTTATTCAAATGTAATAAAAGTATCAACAAAAAATTGTTAATATACCTCTATACTTT
AACGTCAAGGAGAAAAAACCCCGGATCCTATTAAAATGAAACCAGTAACATTGTATGATGTCGCAGAGTA
TGCCGGTGTCTCTTATCAGACTGTTTCCAGAGTGGTGAACCAGGCCAGCCATGTTTCTGCCAAAACCAGG
GAAAAAGTGGAAGCAGCCATGGCAGAGCTGAATTACATTCCCAACAGAGTGGCACAACAACTGGCAGGCA
AACAGAGCTTGCTGATTGGAGTTGCCACCTCCAGTCTGGCCCTGCATGCACCATCTCAAATTGTGGCAGC
CATTAAATCTAGAGCTGATCAACTGGGAGCCTCTGTGGTGGTGTCAATGGTAGAAAGAAGTGGAGTTGAA
GCCTGTAAAGCTGCTGTGCACAATCTTCTGGCACAAAGAGTCAGTGGGCTGATCATTAACTATCCACTGG
ATGACCAGGATGCCATTGCTGTGGAAGCTGCCTGCACTAATGTTCCAGCACTCTTTCTTGATGTCTCTGA
CCAGACACCCATCAACAGTATTATTTTCTCCCATGAAGATGGTACAAGACTGGGTGTGGAGCATCTGGTT
GCATTGGGACACCAGCAAATTGCACTGCTTGCGGGCCCACTCAGTTCTGTCTCAGCAAGGCTGAGACTGG
CCGGCTGGCATAAATATCTCACTAGGAATCAAATTCAGCCAATAGCTGAAAGAGAAGGGGACTGGAGTGC
CATGTCTGGGTTTCAACAAACCATGCAAATGCTGAATGAGGGCATTGTTCCCACTGCAATGCTGGTTGCC
AATGATCAGATGGCACTGGGTGCAATGAGAGCCATTACTGAGTCTGGGCTGAGAGTTGGTGCAGATATCT
CGGTAGTGGGATACGACGATACCGAAGACAGCTCATGTTATATCCCGCCGTTAACCACCATCAAACAGGA
TTTTCGCCTGCTGGGGCAAACCAGCGTGGACCGCTTGCTGCAACTCTCTCAGGGCCAGGCGGTGAAGGGC
AATCAGCTGTTGCCAGTCTCACTGGTGAAGAGAAAAACCACCCTGGCACCCAATACACAAACTGCCTCTC
CCCGGGCATTGGCTGATTCACTCATGCAGCTAGCAAGACAGGTTTCCAGACTGGAAAGTGGGCAGTGACT
CGAGTAAGCTTGGTACCGCGGCTAGCTAAGATCCGCTCTAACCGAAAAGGAAGGAGTTAGACAACCTGAA
GTCTAGGTCCCTATTTATTTTTTTATAGTTATGTTAGTATTAAGAACGTTATTTATATTTCAAATTTTTC
TTTTTTTTCTGTACAGACGCGTGTACGCATGTAACATTATACTGAAAACCTTGCTTGAGAAGGTTTTGGG
ACGCTCGAAGATCCAGCTGCATTAATGAATCGGCCAACGCGCGGGGAGAGGCGGTTTGCGTATTGGGCGC
TCTTCCGCTTCCTCGCTCACTGACTCGCTGCGCTCGGTCGTTCGGCTGCGGCGAGCGGTATCAGCTCACT
CAAAGGCGGTAATACGGTTATCCACAGAATCAGGGGATAACGCAGGAAAGAACATGTGAGCAAAAGGCCA
GCAAAAGGCCAGGAACCGTAAAAAGGCCGCGTTGCTGGCGTTTTTCCATAGGCTCCGCCCCCCTGACGAG
CATCACAAAAATCGACGCTCAAGTCAGAGGTGGCGAAACCCGACAGGACTATAAAGATACCAGGCGTTTC
CCCCTGGAAGCTCCCTCGTGCGCTCTCCTGTTCCGACCCTGCCGCTTACCGGATACCTGTCCGCCTTTCT
CCCTTCGGGAAGCGTGGCGCTTTCTCATAGCTCACGCTGTAGGTATCTCAGTTCGGTGTAGGTCGTTCGC
TCCAAGCTGGGCTGTGTGCACGAACCCCCCGTTCAGCCCGACCGCTGCGCCTTATCCGGTAACTATCGTC
TTGAGTCCAACCCGGTAAGACACGACTTATCGCCACTGGCAGCAGCCACTGGTAACAGGATTAGCAGAGC
GAGGTATGTAGGCGGTGCTACAGAGTTCTTGAAGTGGTGGCCTAACTACGGCTACACTAGAAGGACAGTA
TTTGGTATCTGCGCTCTGCTGAAGCCAGTTACCTTCGGAAAAAGAGTTGGTAGCTCTTGATCCGGCAAAC
AAACCACCGCTGGTAGCGGTGGTTTTTTTGTTTGCAAGCAGCAGATTACGCGCAGAAAAAAAGGATCTCA
AGAAGATCCTTTGATCTTTTCTACGGGGTCTGACGCTCAGTGGAACGAAAACTCACGTTAAGGGATTTTG
GTCATGAGATTATCAAAAAGGATCTTCACCTAGATCCTTTTAAATTAAAAATGAAGTTTTAAATCAATCT
AAAGTATATATGAGTAAACTTGGTCTGACAGTTACCAATGCTTAATCAGTGAGGCACCTATCTCAGCGAT
CTGTCTATTTCGTTCATCCATAGTTGCCTGACTCCCCGTCGTGTAGATAACTACGATACGGGAGGGCTTA
CCATCTGGCCCCAGTGCTGCAATGATACCGCGAGACCCACGCTCACCGGCTCCAGATTTATCAGCAATAA
ACCAGCCAGCCGGAAGGGCCGAGCGCAGAAGTGGTCCTGCAACTTTATCCGCCTCCATCCAGTCTATTAA
TTGTTGCCGGGAAGCTAGAGTAAGTAGTTCGCCAGTTAATAGTTTGCGCAACGTTGTTGCCATTGCTACA
GGCATCGTGGTGTCACGCTCGTCGTTTGGTATGGCTTCATTCAGCTCCGGTTCCCAACGATCAAGGCGAG
TTACATGATCCCCCATGTTGTGCAAAAAAGCGGTTAGCTCCTTCGGTCCTCCGATCGTTGTCAGAAGTAA
GTTGGCCGCAGTGTTATCACTCATGGTTATGGCAGCACTGCATAATTCTCTTACTGTCATGCCATCCGTA
AGATGCTTTTCTGTGACTGGTGAGTACTCAACCAAGTCATTCTGAGAATAGTGTATGCGGCGACCGAGTT
GCTCTTGCCCGGCGTCAATACGGGATAATACCGCGCCACATAGCAGAACTTTAAAAGTGCTCATCATTGG
AAAACGTTCTTCGGGGCGAAAACTCTCAAGGATCTTACCGCTGTTGAGATCCAGTTCGATGTAACCCACT
CGTGCACCCAACTGATCTTCAGCATCTTTTACTTTCACCAGCGTTTCTGGGTGAGCAAAAACAGGAAGGC
AAAATGCCGCAAAAAAGGGAATAAGGGCGACACGGAAATGTTGAATACTCATACTCTTCCTTTTTCAATA
TTATTGAAGCATTTATCAGGGTTATTGTCTCATGAGCGGATACATATTTGAATGTATTTAGAAAAATAAA
CAAATAGGGGTTCCGCGCACATTTCCCCGAAAAGTGCCACCTGACGTCTAAGAAACCATTATTATCATGA
CATTAACCTATAAAAATAGGCGTATCACGAGGCCCTTTCGTC
Features (pLannotate 1.2.2; 23 found; start..end, strand, type, name):
    137..187     +  misc_feature   bom (fragment): basis of mobility region from pBR322
    200..301     +  CDS            NFS1 (fragment): NFS1_YEAST - Also known as SPL1 From Saccharomyces cerevisiae (strain ATCC 204508 / S288c) (Baker's yeast).
    663..1757    -  CDS            LEU2: 3-isopropylmalate dehydrogenase, required for leucine biosynthesis; S. cerevisiae LEU2; yeast auxotrophic marker
   1770..2174    -  promoter       LEU2 promoter: S. cerevisiae LEU2
   2314..2391    -  CDS            YO192_YEAST (fragment): Experimental evidence at protein level: Swiss-Prot protein existence level 1. From Saccharomyces cerevisiae (strain ATCC 204508 / S288c) (Baker's yeast).
   2421..2473    +  misc_feature   bom (fragment): basis of mobility region from pBR322
   2474..2929    -  rep_origin     f1 ori (sequence partly withheld): f1 bacteriophage origin of replication; arrow indicates direction of (+) strand synthesis
   2937..3000    -  CDS            lacZα (fragment): LacZα fragment of β-galactosidase; lacZ fragment
   3011..3200    -  terminator     CYC1 terminator: S. cerevisiae CYC1; transcription terminator for CYC1
   3233..3317    -  CDS            TetR (fragment): tetracycline repressor TetR; tetR from transposon Tn10; TetR binds to the tetracycline operator tetO to inhibit transcription. This inhibition can be relieved by adding tetracycline or doxycycline.
   3318..3507    +  terminator     CYC1 terminator: S. cerevisiae CYC1; transcription terminator for CYC1
   3510..3537    +  CDS            lacZα (fragment): LacZα fragment of β-galactosidase; lacZ fragment
   3541..4254    -  CDS            GFPmut3: GFPmut3 is a basic (constitutively fluorescent) green fluorescent protein published in 1996, derived from Aequorea victoria. It is reported to be a very rapidly-maturing weak dimer.
   4365..4381    -  protein_bind   lac operator: The lac repressor binds to the lac operator to inhibit transcription in E. coli. This inhibition can be relieved by adding lactose or isopropyl-β-D-thiogalactopyranoside (IPTG). lac repressor encoded by lacI
   4588..5079    +  CDS            URA3 (fragment): orotidine-5'-phosphate decarboxylase, required for uracil biosynthesis; S. cerevisiae URA3; yeast auxotrophic marker, counterselectable with 5-fluoroorotic acid (5-FOA)
   5090..5531    +  promoter       TPGI promoter: S. cerevisiae GAL1 promoter modified to contain two copies of the tet operator (Ellis et al., 2009)
   5555..6634    +  CDS            lacI: LACI_ECOLI - Experimental evidence at protein level: Swiss-Prot protein existence level 1. Repressor of the lactose operon. Binds allolactose as an inducer. From Escherichia coli (strain K12).
   6670..6859    +  terminator     CYC1 terminator: S. cerevisiae CYC1; transcription terminator for CYC1
   6862..6919    -  CDS            lacI (fragment): lac repressor; lacI; The lac repressor binds to the lac operator to inhibit transcription in E. coli. This inhibition can be relieved by adding lactose or isopropyl-β-D-thiogalactopyranoside (IPTG).
   7102..7690    -  rep_origin     ori: high-copy-number ColE1/pMB1/pBR322/pUC origin of replication
   7861..8721    -  CDS            AmpR: β-lactamase; bla; confers resistance to ampicillin, carbenicillin, and related antibiotics
   8722..8826    -  promoter       AmpR promoter: bla
   8921..35      +  CDS            rop (fragment) (across the origin): Rop protein, which maintains plasmids at low copy number; rop
