[The description below was written by a language model from this plasmid's Addgene catalogue record and pLannotate feature annotations shown in this document.]
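Description:
pLAREG is an 8.9 kb yeast expression plasmid built on the pRS4D1 backbone and designed to test a synthetic promoter whose output can be tuned both up and down in Saccharomyces cerevisiae. It is propagated in E. coli through a high-copy ColE1/pUC-type origin with ampicillin resistance (AmpR). It is selected in yeast through the LEU2 auxotrophic marker driven by its own promoter. An f1 origin is also present. The feature table shows no yeast replication origin (2μ or CEN/ARS), and the record does not state how the plasmid is maintained in yeast. A partial URA3 fragment sits between the two expression cassettes, but its role is not explained.

The reporter cassette carries a yeast-enhanced GFP, which the annotation tool matches to GFPmut3, followed by a CYC1 terminator. It is driven by the hybrid dual-mode promoter. In this promoter, five androgen receptor response elements lie upstream of the TATA box of the minimal CYC1 promoter, and a lac operator lies downstream of it. Androgen receptor binding to the response elements activates transcription, while LacI binding to the operator represses it.

The repressor is encoded on the same plasmid. An E. coli lacI coding sequence is expressed from a GAL1-based promoter and ends in another CYC1 terminator. The catalogue lists this promoter as GAL1, whereas the annotation matches it to a tetO-containing GAL1 variant. The androgen receptor is not annotated on this plasmid, so it presumably has to be supplied separately.

Several short fragments (TetR, lacZα, an additional CYC1 terminator) appear to be cloning remnants. The construct is used to characterise combined activation and repression of gene expression in yeast, with fluorescence as the readout.
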