Addgene plasmid #73044: pLAREG
Purpose: Inducible expression of EGFP in yeast. Has dual-mode promoter with activation and repression capability for tuning gene expression in yeast.
Depositing lab: David McMillen. Depositing organization: University of Toronto. Publication: Design and characterization of a dual-mode promoter with activation and repression capability for tuning gene expression in yeast. Mazumder M, McMillen DR. Nucleic Acids Res. 2014 Aug;42(14):9514-22. doi: 10.1093/nar/gku651. Epub 2014 Jul 23. PubMed 25056312.
Backbone
  Vector backbone: pRS4D1
  Backbone manufacturer: Murphy, et al. PMID 17652177
  Vector type: Yeast Expression
  Selectable markers: LEU2
Growth in bacteria
  Bacterial resistance: Ampicillin, 100 μg/mL
  Growth temperature: 37°C
  Growth strain: DH5alpha
  Copy number: High Copy
Gene/Insert 1
  Gene/Insert name: EGFP
  Species: Aequorea victoria
  Promoter: hybrid dual-mode promoter-see comments
  Cloning method: Unknown
  Sequencing primers: 5′ URA3-R2 (TTGGCGGATAATGCCTTTAG); 3′ yGFP-R (GCATCACCTTCACCTTCACC)
Gene/Insert 2
  Gene/Insert name: LacI
  Species: E.coli
  Promoter: GAL1 promoter
  Cloning method: Unknown
  Sequencing primers: 5′ Gal1ProF2 (CGAAGCGATGATTTTTGATC)
Terms and licenses: Academic/Nonprofit Terms; Industry Terms: Not Available to Industry
Depositor comments: Five response element (RE) sequences with binding affinity for the androgen receptor (AR) protein are placed upstream of the TATA box of the minimal S. cerevisiae cytochrome C promoter (minCYC), and a LacI binding sequence (Olac) is placed downstream of the TATA box. Androgen receptor binding to the response elements serves to activate the promoter, while LacI binding to its operator site serves to repress promoter activity as measured by yEGFP expression levels.
How to cite: pLAREG was a gift from David McMillen (Addgene plasmid # 73044 ; http://n2t.net/addgene:73044 ; RRID:Addgene_73044)
