>Addgene plasmid #73044 | pLAREG | addgene partial sequence | sequence record 136390 | yGFP-R 5'-GCATCACCTTCACCTTCACC-3'
AATTGGGACAACACCAGTGAATAATTCTTCACCTTTAGACATTATTAATTTAGTGTGTGTATTTGTGTTT
GCGTGTCTATAGAAGTATAGTAATTTATGCTACAAAGGACCTAATGTATAAGGAAAGAATATTTAGAGAA
AAGTGTGTGAAATTGTTATCCGCTCACAATTCCACACAAAGAAAACAAGAGTTTTATATACATACAGAGC
ACATGCCTCGAGGTCGACCCCGGGAAAAAGAACACCCTGTACCAGACAAAAAGAACACCCTGTACCAGAC
GTCGACAAAAAGAACACCCTGTACCAGACAAAAAGAACACCCTGTACCAGACAAAAAGAACACCCTGTAC
CAGACGGATCTACTAGTGCGGCCGCATCTTGACTGATTTTTCCATGGAGGGCACAGTTAAGCCGCTAAAG
GCATTATCCGCCAAGTACAATTTTTTACTCTTCGAAGACAGAAAATTTGCTGACATTGGTAATACAGTCA
AATTGCAGTACTCTGCGGGTGTATACAGAATAGCAGAATGGGCAGACATTACGAATGCACACGGTGTGGT
GGGCCCAGGTATTGTTAGCGGTTTGAAGCAGGCGGCAGAAGAAGTAACAAAGGAACCTAGAGGCCTTTTG
ATGTTAGCAGAATTGTCATGCAAGGGCTCCCTATCTACTGGAGAATATACTAAGG
