>Addgene plasmid #73044 | pLAREG | addgene partial sequence | sequence record 136428 | URA3-R2 5'-TTGGCGGATAATGCCTTTAG-3'
AGATGCGGCCGCACTAGTAGATCCGTCTGGTACAGGGTGTTCTTTTTGTCTGGTACAGGGTGTTCTTTTT
GTCTGGTACAGGGTGTTCTTTTTGTCGACGTCTGGTACAGGGTGTTCTTTTTGTCTGGTACAGGGTGTTC
TTTTTCCCGGGGTCGACCTCGAGGCATGTGCTCTGTATGTATATAAAACTCTTGTTTTCTTTGTGTGGAA
TTGTGAGCGGATAACAATTTCACACACTTTTCTCTAAATATTCTTTCCTTATACATTAGGTCCTTTGTAG
CATAAATTACTATACTTCTATAGACACGCAAACACAAATACACACACTAAATTAATAATGTCTAAAGGTG
AAGAATTATTCACTGGTGTTGTCCCAATTTTGGTTGAATTAGATGGTGATGTTAATGGTCACAAATTTTC
TGTCTCCGGTGAAGGTGAAGGTGATGCTACTTACGGTAAATTGACCTTAAAATTTATTTGTACTACTGGT
AAATTGCCAGTTCCATGGCCAACCTTAGTCACTACTTTCGGTTATGGTGTTCAATGTTTTGCGAGATACC
CAGATCATATGAAACAACATGACTTTTTCAAGTCTGCCATGCCAGAAGGTTATGTTCAAGAAAGAACTAT
TTTTTTCAAAGATGACGGTAACTACAAGACCAGAGCTGAAGTCAAGTTTGAAGGTGATACCTTAGTTAAT
AGAATCGAATTAA
